>Addgene plasmid #51639 | SELP-bio-His | depositor full sequence | sequence record 78961 | SELP-bio-His sequence 8951 bps
GTCGACCTCCATCACGGCCTATAAGAGTGAGGGGGAGTCAGCGGAGTTCTCCTTCCCACTCAACCTTGGA
GAGGAAAGCCTGCAGGGAGAGTTGAGATGGAAGGCAGAGAAGGCTCCTTCTTCCCAGTCCTGGATCACCT
TCTCCCTAAAGAACCAAAAGGTGTCTGTGCAGAAGTCTACTAGCAACCCCAAGTTCCAGCTGTCCGAAAC
GCTCCCACTCACCCTTCAGATACCCCAGGTCTCCCTTCAGTTTGCTGGTTCTGGCAACCTGACCCTGACT
CTGGACAGAGGGATACTGTATCAGGAAGTGAACCTGGTGGTGATGAAAGTGACTCAGCCCGACAGCAACA
CTTTGACCTGTGAGGTGATGGGACCCACCTCACCCAAGATGAGACTGATCTTGAAGCAGGAGAATCAGGA
GGCCAGGGTCTCCAGGCAGGAGAAAGTGATTCAAGTGCAGGCCCCTGAAGCAGGGGTGTGGCAATGTCTA
CTGAGTGAAGGTGAAGAGGTCAAGATGGACTCCAAGATCCAGGTTTTATCCAAAGGGTTGAATTCCGGCA
GCCTGCACCACATCCTGGACGCCCAGAAGATGCTGTGGAACCACAGGGACAGGAACCTGCCTCCTCTGGC
CCCTCTGGGCCCCCACCACCATCACCACCATTGAGTCTAGACACGTGATTAATTAAGGATCCCCCGACCT
CGACCTCTGGCTAATAAAGGAAATTTATTTTCATTGCAATAGTGTGTTGGAATTTTTTGTGTCTCTCACT
CGGAAGGACATATGGGAGGGCAAATCATTTGGTCGAGATCCCTCGGAGATCTCTAGCTAGAGGATCGATC
CCCGCCCCGGACGAACTAAACCTGACTACGACATCTCTGCCCCTTCTTCGCGGGGCAGTGCATGTAATCC
CTTCAGTTGGTTGGTACAACTTGCCAACTGGGCCCTGTTCCACATGTGACACGGGGGGGGACCAAACACA
AAGGGGTTCTCTGACTGTAGTTGACATCCTTATAAATGGATGTGCACATTTGCCAACACTGAGTGGCTTT
CATCCTGGAGCAGACTTTGCAGTCTGTGGACTGCAACACAACATTGCCTTTATGTGTAACTCTTGGCTGA
AGCTCTTACACCAATGCTGGGGGACATGTACCTCCCAGGGGCCCAGGAAGACTACGGGAGGCTACACCAA
CGTCAATCAGAGGGGCCTGTGTAGCTACCGATAAGCGGACCCTCAAGAGGGCATTAGCAATAGTGTTTAT
AAGGCCCCCTTGTTAACCCTAAACGGGTAGCATATGCTTCCCGGGTAGTAGTATATACTATCCAGACTAA
CCCTAATTCAATAGCATATGTTACCCAACGGGAAGCATATGCTATCGAATTAGGGTTAGTAAAAGGGTCC
TAAGGAACAGCGATATCTCCCACCCCATGAGCTGTCACGGTTTTATTTACATGGGGTCAGGATTCCACGA
GGGTAGTGAACCATTTTAGTCACAAGGGCAGTGGCTGAAGATCAAGGAGCGGGCAGTGAACTCTCCTGAA
TCTTCGCCTGCTTCTTCATTCTCCTTCGTTTAGCTAATAGAATAACTGCTGAGTTGTGAACAGTAAGGTG
TATGTGAGGTGCTCGAAAACAAGGTTTCAGGTGACGCCCCCAGAATAAAATTTGGACGGGGGGTTCAGTG
GTGGCATTGTGCTATGACACCAATATAACCCTCACAAACCCCTTGGGCAATAAATACTAGTGTAGGAATG
AAACATTCTGAATATCTTTAACAATAGAAATCCATGGGGTGGGGACAAGCCGTAAAGACTGGATGTCCAT
CTCACACGAATTTATGGCTATGGGCAACACATAATCCTAGTGCAATATGATACTGGGGTTATTAAGATGT
GTCCCAGGCAGGGACCAAGACAGGTGAACCATGTTGTTACACTCTATTTGTAACAAGGGGAAAGAGAGTG
GACGCCGACAGCAGCGGACTCCACTGGTTGTCTCTAACACCCCCGAAAATTAAACGGGGCTCCACGCCAA
TGGGGCCCATAAACAAAGACAAGTGGCCACTCTTTTTTTTGAAATTGTGGAGTGGGGGCACGCGTCAGCC
CCCACACGCCGCCCTGCGGTTTTGGACTGTAAAATAAGGGTGTAATAACTTGGCTGATTGTAACCCCGCT
AACCACTGCGGTCAAACCACTTGCCCACAAAACCACTAATGGCACCCCGGGGAATACCTGCATAAGTAGG
TGGGCGGGCCAAGATAGGGGCGCGATTGCTGCGATCTGGAGGACAAATTACACACACTTGCGCCTGAGCG
CCAAGCACAGGGTTGTTGGTCCTCATATTCACGAGGTCGCTGAGAGCACGGTGGGCTAATGTTGCCATGG
GTAGCATATACTACCCAAATATCTGGATAGCATATGCTATCCTAATCTATATCTGGGTAGCATAGGCTAT
CCTAATCTATATCTGGGTAGCATATGCTATCCTAATCTATATCTGGGTAGTATATGCTATCCTAATTTAT
ATCTGGGTAGCATAGGCTATCCTAATCTATATCTGGGTAGCATATGCTATCCTAATCTATATCTGGGTAG
TATATGCTATCCTAATCTGTATCCGGGTAGCATATGCTATCCTAATAGAGATTAGGGTAGTATATGCTAT
CCTAATTTATATCTGGGTAGCATATACTACCCAAATATCTGGATAGCATATGCTATCCTAATCTATATCT
GGGTAGCATATGCTATCCTAATCTATATCTGGGTAGCATAGGCTATCCTAATCTATATCTGGGTAGCATA
TGCTATCCTAATCTATATCTGGGTAGTATATGCTATCCTAATTTATATCTGGGTAGCATAGGCTATCCTA
ATCTATATCTGGGTAGCATATGCTATCCTAATCTATATCTGGGTAGTATATGCTATCCTAATCTGTATCC
GGGTAGCATATGCTATCCTCATGATAAGCTGTCAAACATGAGAATTTTCTTGAAGACGAAAGGGCCTCGT
GATACGCCTATTTTTATAGGTTAATGTCATGATAATAATGGTTTCTTAGACGTCAGGTGGCACTTTTCGG
GGAAATGTGCGCGGAACCCCTATTTGTTTATTTTTCTAAATACATTCAAATATGTATCCGCTCATGAGAC
AATAACCCTGATAAATGCTTCAATAATATTGAAAAAGGAAGAGTATGAGTATTCAACATTTCCGTGTCGC
CCTTATTCCCTTTTTTGCGGCATTTTGCCTTCCTGTTTTTGCTCACCCAGAAACGCTGGTGAAAGTAAAA
GATGCTGAAGATCAGTTGGGTGCACGAGTGGGTTACATCGAACTGGATCTCAACAGCGGTAAGATCCTTG
AGAGTTTTCGCCCCGAAGAACGTTTTCCAATGATGAGCACTTTTAAAGTTCTGCTATGTGGCGCGGTATT
ATCCCGTGTTGACGCCGGGCAAGAGCAACTCGGTCGCCGCATACACTATTCTCAGAATGACTTGGTTGAG
TACTCACCAGTCACAGAAAAGCATCTTACGGATGGCATGACAGTAAGAGAATTATGCAGTGCTGCCATAA
CCATGAGTGATAACACTGCGGCCAACTTACTTCTGACAACGATCGGAGGACCGAAGGAGCTAACCGCTTT
TTTGCACAACATGGGGGATCATGTAACTCGCCTTGATCGTTGGGAACCGGAGCTGAATGAAGCCATACCA
AACGACGAGCGTGACACCACGATGCCTGCAGCAATGGCAACAACGTTGCGCAAACTATTAACTGGCGAAC
TACTTACTCTAGCTTCCCGGCAACAATTAATAGACTGGATGGAGGCGGATAAAGTTGCAGGACCACTTCT
GCGCTCGGCCCTTCCGGCTGGCTGGTTTATTGCTGATAAATCTGGAGCCGGTGAGCGTGGGTCTCGCGGT
ATCATTGCAGCACTGGGGCCAGATGGTAAGCCCTCCCGTATCGTAGTTATCTACACGACGGGGAGTCAGG
CAACTATGGATGAACGAAATAGACAGATCGCTGAGATAGGTGCCTCACTGATTAAGCATTGGTAACTGTC
AGACCAAGTTTACTCATATATACTTTAGATTGATTTAAAACTTCATTTTTAATTTAAAAGGATCTAGGTG
AAGATCCTTTTTGATAATCTCATGACCAAAATCCCTTAACGTGAGTTTTCGTTCCACTGAGCGTCAGACC
CCGTAGAAAAGATCAAAGGATCTTCTTGAGATCCTTTTTTTCTGCGCGTAATCTGCTGCTTGCAAACAAA
AAAACCACCGCTACCAGCGGTGGTTTGTTTGCCGGATCAAGAGCTACCAACTCTTTTTCCGAAGGTAACT
GGCTTCAGCAGAGCGCAGATACCAAATACTGTTCTTCTAGTGTAGCCGTAGTTAGGCCACCACTTCAAGA
ACTCTGTAGCACCGCCTACATACCTCGCTCTGCTAATCCTGTTACCAGTGGCTGCTGCCAGTGGCGATAA
GTCGTGTCTTACCGGGTTGGACTCAAGACGATAGTTACCGGATAAGGCGCAGCGGTCGGGCTGAACGGGG
GGTTCGTGCACACAGCCCAGCTTGGAGCGAACGACCTACACCGAACTGAGATACCTACAGCGTGAGCTAT
GAGAAAGCGCCACGCTTCCCGAAGGGAGAAAGGCGGACAGGTATCCGGTAAGCGGCAGGGTCGGAACAGG
AGAGCGCACGAGGGAGCTTCCAGGGGGAAACGCCTGGTATCTTTATAGTCCTGTCGGGTTTCGCCACCTC
TGACTTGAGCGTCGATTTTTGTGATGCTCGTCAGGGGGGCGGAGCCTATGGAAAAACGCCAGCAACGCGG
CCTTTTTACGGTTCCTGGCCTTTTGCTGGCCTTTTGCTCACATGTTCTTTCCTGCGTTATCCCCTGATTC
TGTGGATAACCGTATTACCGCCTTTGAGTGAGCTGATACCGCTCGCCGCAGCCGAACGACCGAGCGCAGC
GAGTCAGTGAGCGAGGAAGCGGAAGAGCGCCCAATACGCAAACCGCCTCTCCCCGCGCGTTGGCCGATTC
ATTAATGCAGCTGGCACGACAGGTTTCCCGACTGGAAAGCGGGCAGTGAGCGCAACGCAATTAATGTGAG
TTAGCTCACTCATTAGGCACCCCAGGCTTTACACTTTATGCTTCCGGCTCGTATGTTGTGTGGAATTGTG
AGCGGATAACAATTTCACACAGGAAACAGCTATGACCATGATTACGCCAAGCTCTAGCTAGAGGTCGACC
AATTCTCATGTTTGACAGCTTATCATCGCAGATCCGGGCAACGTTGTTGCCATTGCTGCAGGCGCAGAAC
TGGTAGGTATGGAAGATCTATACATTGAATCAATATTGGCAATTAGCCATATTAGTCATTGGTTATATAG
CATAAATCAATATTGGCTATTGGCCATTGCATACGTTGTATCTATATCATAATATGTACATTTATATTGG
CTCATGTCCAATATGACCGCCATGTTGACATTGATTATTGACTAGTTATTAATAGTAATCAATTACGGGG
TCATTAGTTCATAGCCCATATATGGAGTTCCGCGTTACATAACTTACGGTAAATGGCCCGCCTGGCTGAC
CGCCCAACGACCCCCGCCCATTGACGTCAATAATGACGTATGTTCCCATAGTAACGCCAATAGGGACTTT
CCATTGACGTCAATGGGTGGAGTATTTACGGTAAACTGCCCACTTGGCAGTACATCAAGTGTATCATATG
CCAAGTCCGCCCCCTATTGACGTCAATGACGGTAAATGGCCCGCCTGGCATTATGCCCAGTACATGACCT
TACGGGACTTTCCTACTTGGCAGTACATCTACGTATTAGTCATCGCTATTACCATGGTGATGCGGTTTTG
GCAGTACACCAATGGGCGTGGATAGCGGTTTGACTCACGGGGATTTCCAAGTCTCCACCCCATTGACGTC
AATGGGAGTTTGTTTTGGCACCAAAATCAACGGGACTTTCCAAAATGTCGTAATAACCCCGCCCCGTTGA
CGCAAATGGGCGGTAGGCGTGTACGGTGGGAGGTCTATATAAGCAGAGCTCGTTTAGTGAACCGTCAGAT
CCTCACTCTCTTCCGCATCGCTGTCTGCGAGGGCCAGCTGTTGGGCTCGCGGTTGAGGACAAACTCTTCG
CGGTCTTTCCAGTACTCTTGGATCGGAAACCCGTCGGCCTCCGAACGGTACTCCGCCACCGAGGGACCTG
AGCGAGTCCGCATCGACCGGATCGGAAAACCTCTCGAGAAAGGCGTCTAACCAGTCACAGTCGCAAGGTA
GGCTGAGCACCGTGGCGGGCGGCAGCGGGTGGCGGTCGGGGTTGTTTCTGGCGGAGGTGCTGCTGATGAT
GTAATTAAAGTAGGCGGTCTTGAGACGGCGGATGGTCGAGGTGAGGTGTGGCAGGCTTGAGATCCAGCTG
TTGGGGTGAGTACTCCCTCTCAAAAGCGGGCATTACTTCTGCGCTAAGATTGTCAGTTTCCAAAAACGAG
GAGGATTTGATATTCACCTGGCCCGATCTGGCCATACACTTGAGTGACAATGACATCCACTTTGCCTTTC
TCTCCACAGGTGTCCACTCCCAGGTCCAAGTTTAAACTGCGGCCGCCACCATGGCCAACTGCCAGATCGC
CATCCTGTACCAGCGGTTCCAGCGGGTGGTGTTCGGCATCAGCCAGCTGCTGTGCTTTTCTGCCCTGATT
AGCGAGCTGACCAACCAGAAAGAGGTGGCCGCCTGGACCTACCACTACAGCACCAAGGCCTACAGCTGGA
ACATCAGCCGGAAGTACTGCCAGAACCGGTACACCGACCTGGTGGCCATCCAGAACAAGAACGAGATCGA
CTACCTGAACAAGGTGCTGCCCTACTACAGCAGCTACTACTGGATCGGCATCCGGAAGAACAACAAGACC
TGGACCTGGGTCGGCACCAAGAAGGCCCTGACCAACGAGGCCGAGAACTGGGCCGACAACGAGCCCAACA
ACAAGCGCAATAACGAAGATTGCGTGGAGATCTACATCAAGAGCCCTAGCGCTCCTGGCAAGTGGAACGA
CGAGCACTGCCTGAAGAAAAAGCACGCCCTGTGCTACACCGCCAGCTGCCAGGACATGAGCTGCAGCAAG
CAGGGCGAGTGCCTGGAAACCATCGGCAACTACACCTGTAGCTGCTACCCCGGCTTCTACGGCCCTGAGT
GCGAGTACGTGCGGGAGTGCGGCGAACTGGAACTGCCCCAGCATGTCCTGATGAACTGCAGCCACCCCCT
GGGCAACTTCAGCTTCAACAGCCAGTGCAGCTTCCACTGCACCGACGGCTACCAGGTCAACGGCCCCAGC
AAGCTGGAATGCCTGGCCAGCGGCATCTGGACCAACAAGCCCCCTCAGTGCCTGGCTGCCCAGTGCCCCC
CTCTGAAGATCCCTGAACGAGGCAACATGACCTGTCTGCACTCCGCCAAGGCCTTCCAGCACCAGAGTTC
TTGCTCATTCAGCTGCGAGGAAGGCTTTGCCCTCGTCGGCCCCGAGGTGGTGCAGTGTACAGCTAGTGGC
GTCTGGACAGCCCCTGCCCCCGTGTGCAAAGCCGTGCAGTGCCAGCACCTGGAAGCCCCTAGCGAGGGCA
CCATGGACTGCGTGCACCCCCTGACAGCCTTTGCCTACGGCAGCAGCTGCAAGTTCGAGTGCCAGCCCGG
CTATAGAGTGCGGGGCCTGGACATGCTGAGATGCATCGACAGCGGCCATTGGAGCGCCCCTCTGCCCACC
TGTGAAGCCATCAGCTGCGAACCCCTGGAAAGCCCCGTGCACGGCAGCATGGACTGTAGCCCCAGCCTGC
GAGCTTTCCAGTACGACACCAACTGCAGCTTTAGATGCGCCGAGGGCTTCATGCTGAGAGGCGCCGACAT
CGTGCGCTGCGACAACCTGGGCCAGTGGACAGCTCCCGCTCCTGTGTGTCAGGCCCTGCAGTGTCAGGAT
CTGCCCGTGCCCAATGAGGCCAGAGTGAACTGCTCCCACCCCTTCGGCGCCTTCAGATACCAGAGCGTGT
GCAGCTTCACCTGTAACGAGGGCCTGCTGCTCGTGGGAGCCAGCGTGCTGCAGTGTCTGGCCACCGGCAA
TTGGAACAGCGTGCCTCCAGAGTGTCAGGCTATTCCCTGCACCCCTCTGCTGTCCCCCCAGAACGGCACC
ATGACATGTGTGCAGCCTCTGGGCAGCAGCAGCTACAAGAGCACCTGTCAGTTCATCTGTGACGAAGGAT
ACAGCCTGAGCGGCCCTGAGAGACTGGACTGCACCAGATCCGGCAGATGGACCGACAGCCCCCCCATGTG
CGAGGCCATCAAGTGCCCCGAGCTGTTTGCCCCTGAGCAGGGCAGCCTGGATTGCAGCGACACCAGAGGC
GAGTTCAACGTGGGCAGCACATGCCACTTCAGCTGTGACAACGGCTTCAAGCTGGAAGGCCCCAACAACG
TGGAGTGCACCACAAGCGGAAGGTGGAGCGCCACCCCCCCTACATGCAAGGGCATTGCCAGCCTGCCAAC
TCCAGGACTGCAGTGTCCTGCCCTGACAACTCCTGGACAGGGCACAATGTACTGCAGACACCACCCCGGC
ACCTTCGGCTTCAATACCACCTGTTACTTCGGCTGCAACGCCGGCTTCACCCTGATCGGCGACAGCACCC
TGAGCTGCAGACCCTCTGGACAGTGGACCGCTGTCACCCCTGCCTGCAGAGCCGTGAAGTGCAGCGAGCT
GCACGTGAACAAGCCTATCGCCATGAACTGTAGCAACCTGTGGGGCAACTTCTCCTACGGCTCCATCTGT
TCCTTCCACTGCCTGGAAGGGCAGCTCCTGAATGGCAGTGCCCAGACCGCCTGCCAGGAAAACGGCCACT
GGTCCACCACCGTGCCTACCTGTCAGGCCGGACCCCTGACCATCCAGGAAGCTGGCGCGCC
Features (pLannotate 1.2.2; 19 found; start..end, strand, type, name):
    713..768     +  polyA_signal   β-globin poly(A) signal: rabbit β-globin polyadenylation signal (Gil and Proudfoot, 1987)
   1282..2963    -  rep_origin     oriP (fragment): Epstein-Barr virus oriP replication origin (Yates et al., 2000)
   3090..3194    +  promoter       AmpR promoter: bla
   3195..4055    +  CDS            AmpR: β-lactamase; bla; confers resistance to ampicillin, carbenicillin, and related antibiotics
   4226..4814    +  rep_origin     ori: high-copy-number ColE1/pMB1/pBR322/pUC origin of replication
   4997..5089    +  CDS            lacI (fragment): lac repressor; lacI; The lac repressor binds to the lac operator to inhibit transcription in E. coli. This inhibition can be relieved by adding lactose or isopropyl-β-D-thiogalactopyranoside (IPTG).
   5102..5123    +  protein_bind   CAP binding site: CAP binding activates transcription in the presence of cAMP. E. coli catabolite activator protein
   5138..5168    +  promoter       lac promoter: promoter for the E. coli lac operon
   5176..5192    +  protein_bind   lac operator: The lac repressor binds to the lac operator to inhibit transcription in E. coli. This inhibition can be relieved by adding lactose or isopropyl-β-D-thiogalactopyranoside (IPTG). lac repressor encoded by lacI
   5262..5278    +  promoter       tet promoter (fragment): E. coli promoter for tetracycline efflux protein gene
   5288..5313    -  CDS            bla(M) (fragment): β-lactamase lacking the signal sequence; bla(M); allows cytosolic expression of β-lactamase
   5487..5866    +  enhancer       CMV enhancer: human cytomegalovirus immediate early enhancer
   5868..6067    +  promoter       CMV promoter: human cytomegalovirus (CMV) immediate early promoter
   6135..6173    +  misc_feature   Ad SA (fragment): adenovirus major late transcript splice acceptor (Friedrich and Soriano, 1991)
   6206..6415    -  CDS            PTP (fragment): TERM_ADE02 - Experimental evidence at protein level: Swiss-Prot protein existence level 1. Protein covalently bound to the viral DNA that acts as a primer for viral genomic replication by DNA strand displacement. Assembles on the viral origin of replication in an initiation complex with viral polymerase, DBP, host NFIA and host POU2F1/OCT1. During initiation, the polymerase covalently couples the first dCTP with Ser- 580 of pTP. The terminal protein stimulates the template activity over 20 fold compared to protein-free templates. Neo-synthesized viral genomes are linked to two preterminal prot
   6446..6535    +  intron         chimeric intron (fragment): chimera between introns from adenovirus and immunoglobulin heavy chain genes
   6554..6600    +  CDS            IgH signal sequence (fragment): signal sequence from the mouse immunoglobulin heavy chain variable region
   6631..13      +  CDS            SELP (fragment) (across the origin): LYAM3_HUMAN - Also known as GMRP, GRMP. Experimental evidence at protein level: Swiss-Prot protein existence level 1. Ca(2+)-dependent receptor for myeloid cells that binds to carbohydrates on neutrophils and monocytes. Mediates the interaction of activated endothelial cells or platelets with leukocytes. The ligand recognized is sialyl-Lewis X. Mediates rapid rolling of leukocyte rolling over vascular surfaces during the initial steps in inflammation through interaction with SELPLG. From Homo sapiens (Human).
   8875..553     +  CDS            Cd4 (fragment) (across the origin): CD4_RAT - Experimental evidence at protein level: Swiss-Prot protein existence level 1. Integral membrane glycoprotein that plays an essential role in the immune response and serves multiple functions in responses against both external and internal offenses. In T-cells, functions primarily as a coreceptor for MHC class II molecule:peptide complex. The antigens presented by class II peptides are derived from extracellular proteins while class I peptides are derived from cytosolic proteins. Interacts simultaneously with the T-cell receptor (TCR) and the MHC class II presented by antigen presenti
