[The description below was written by a language model from this plasmid's Addgene catalogue record and pLannotate feature annotations shown in this document.]
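Description:
SELP-bio-His is a mammalian expression plasmid built on the pTT3 backbone for producing the soluble, full-length ectodomain of human P-selectin (SELP) as a secreted recombinant protein. It is propagated in E. coli through a high-copy ColE1/pUC-type origin with ampicillin selection (AmpR). It also carries a fragment of the Epstein-Barr virus oriP, which in pTT-type vectors supports episomal maintenance and enhanced expression in EBNA1-expressing cell lines used for transient transfection. No mammalian selection marker is annotated. Residual lac promoter/operator sequences and short lacI, tet promoter and bla fragments appear to be cloning-vector remnants.

Expression is driven by the CMV immediate-early enhancer and promoter, followed by adenovirus-derived leader and splice sequences and a chimeric intron fragment that promote efficient processing and translation of the transcript. The short hit annotated as adenoviral terminal protein on the opposite strand most likely reflects this leader region rather than a functional coding sequence. A short match to a mouse immunoglobulin heavy chain signal sequence is annotated just upstream of the SELP coding region. The chemically synthesised SELP insert, about 2.3 kb, sits between retained NotI and AscI sites and is fused at its C terminus to backbone-encoded rat CD4 domains 3 and 4, an enzymatic biotinylation sequence, a linker and a His tag, with a rabbit β-globin polyadenylation signal terminating the transcript. The biotinylation sequence and His tag are not annotated in the feature table, though the catalogue record lists them.

The CD4 tag provides a common antibody epitope, the biotinylation sequence allows oriented capture on streptavidin, and the His tag permits affinity purification. These features suit the extracellular interaction screening and platelet receptor protein microarray work described in the associated publication.
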