Addgene plasmid #51639: SELP-bio-His
Purpose: Expresses full-length P-selectin ectodomain in mammalian cells. C-terminal rat Cd4d3+4 tag, biotinylation sequence and His tag.
Depositing lab: Gavin Wright. Depositing organization: Wellcome Sanger Institute. Publication: A human platelet receptor protein microarray identifies FcepsilonR1alpha as an activating PEAR1 ligand. Sun Y, Vandenbriele C, Kauskot A, Verhamme P, Hoylaerts MF, Wright GJ. Mol Cell Proteomics. 2015 Feb 23. pii: mcp.M114.046946. 10.1074/mcp.M114.046946 PubMed 25713122.
Backbone
  Vector backbone: pTT3
  Backbone manufacturer: Yves Durocher, NRC
  Backbone size w/o insert (bp): 6618
  Total vector size (bp): 8951
  Modifications to backbone: Rat CD4 d3+4, enzymatic biotinylation sequence, linker and His tag (CD4d3+4-BioLHis).
  Vector type: Mammalian Expression
Growth in bacteria
  Bacterial resistance: Ampicillin, 100 μg/mL
  Growth temperature: 37°C
  Growth strain: Top10
  Copy number: High Copy
Gene/Insert
  Gene/Insert name: SELP (alt name: P-selectin precursor)
  Species: H. sapiens (human)
  Insert size (bp): 2333
  Entrez Gene: SELP (a.k.a. CD62, CD62P, GMP140, GRMP, LECAM3, PADGEM, PSEL)
  Promoter: CMV
  Tag / fusion protein: rat CD4 d3+4 (C terminal on backbone); enzymatic biotinylation sequence (C terminal on backbone); His tag (C terminal on backbone)
  Cloning method: Restriction Enzyme; 5′ cloning site NotI (not destroyed); 3′ cloning site AscI (not destroyed)
  Sequencing primers: 5′ CMV-fwd
Resource information
  A portion of this plasmid was derived from a plasmid made by: Insert was chemically synthesised.
Terms and licenses: Academic/Nonprofit Terms; Industry Terms: Not Available to Industry
Depositor comments: Article ref 3
How to cite: SELP-bio-His was a gift from Gavin Wright (Addgene plasmid # 51639 ; http://n2t.net/addgene:51639 ; RRID:Addgene_51639)
