>Addgene plasmid #51639 | SELP-bio-His | addgene partial sequence | sequence record 93983 | pMT2-F 5'-TTGCCTTTCTCTCCACAGGT-3'
GCGGCCGCCACCATGGCCAACTGCCAGATCGCCATCCTGTACCAGCGGTTCCAGCGGGTGGTGTTCGGCA
TCAGCCAGCTGCTGTGCTTTTCTGCCCTGATTAGCGAGCTGACCAACCAGAAAGAGGTGGCCGCCTGGAC
CTACCACTACAGCACCAAGGCCTACAGCTGGAACATCAGCCGGAAGTACTGCCAGAACCGGTACACCGAC
CTGGTGGCCATCCAGAACAAGAACGAGATCGACTACCTGAACAAGGTGCTGCCCTACTACAGCAGCTACT
ACTGGATCGGCATCCGGAAGAACAACAAGACCTGGACCTGGGTCGGCACCAAGAAGGCCCTGACCAACGA
GGCCGAGAACTGGGCCGACAACGAGCCCAACAACAAGCGCAATAACGAAGATTGCGTGGAGATCTACATC
AAGAGCCCTAGCGCTCCTGGCAAGTGGAACGACGAGCACTGCCTGAAGAAAAAGCACGCCCTGTGCTACA
CCGCCAGCTGCCAGGACATGAGCTGCAGCAAGCAGGGCGAGTGCCTGGAAACCATCGGCAACTACACCTG
TAGCTGCTACCCCGGCTTCTACGGCCCTGAGTGCGAGTACGTGCGGGAGTGCGGCGAACTGGAACTGCCC
CAGCATGTCCTGATGAACTGCAGCCACCCCCTGGGCAACTTCAGCTTCAACAGCCAGTGCAGCTTCCACT
GCACCGACGGCTACCAGGTCAACGGCCCCAGCAAGCTGGAATGCCTGGCCAGCGGCATCTGGACCAACAA
GCCCCCTCAGTGCCTGGCTGCCCAGTGCCCC
