>Addgene plasmid #51639 | SELP-bio-His | addgene partial sequence | sequence record 94123 | rb_glob_PA_term-R 5'-CCCATATGTCCTTCCGAGTG-3'
AATAAATTTCCTTTATTAGCCAGAGGTCGAGGTCGGGGGATCCTTAATTAATCACGTGTCTAGACTCAAT
GGTGGTGATGGTGGTGGGGGCCCAGAGGGGCCAGAGGAGGCAGGTTCCTGTCCCTGTGGTTCCACAGCAT
CTTCTGGGCGTCCAGGATGTGGTGCAGGCTGCCGGAATTCAACCCTTTGGATAAAACCTGGATCTTGGAG
TCCATCTTGACCTCTTCACCTTCACTCAGTAGACATTGCCACACCCCTGCTTCAGGGGCCTGCACTTGAA
TCACTTTCTCCTGCCTGGAGACCCTGGCCTCCTGATTCTCCTGCTTCAAGATCAGTCTCATCTTGGGTGA
GGTGGGTCCCATCACCTCACAGGTCAAAGTGTTGCTGTCGGGCTGAGTCACTTTCATCACCACCAGGTTC
ACTTCCTGATACAGTATCCCTCTGTCCAGAGTCAGGGTCAGGTTGCCAGAACCAGCAAACTGAAGGGAGA
CCTGGGGTATCTGAAGGGTGAGTGGGAGCGTTTCGGACAGCTGGAACTTGGGGTTGCTAGTAGACTTCTG
CACAGACACCTTTTGGTTCTTTAGGGAGAAGGTGATCCAGGACTGGGAAGAAGGAGCCTTCTCTGCCTTC
CATCTCAACTCTCCCTGCAGGCTTTCCTCTCCAAGGTTGAGTGGGAAGGAGAACTCCGCTGACTCCCCCT
CACTCTTATAGGCCGTGATGGAGGTCGACGGCGCGCCAGCTTCCTGGATGGTCAGGGGTCCGGCCTGACA
GGTAGGCACGGTGGTGGACCAGTGGCCGTTTTCCTGGCAGGCGGTCTGGGCACTGCCATTCAGGAGCTGC
CCTTCCAGGCAGTGGAAGGAACAGATGGAGCCGTA
